Addgene plasmid #76580: AK2 gRNA (BRDN0001146723)
Purpose: 3rd generation lentiviral gRNA plasmid targeting human AK2
Depositing lab: John Doench & David Root. Depositing organization: Broad Institute. Publication: Optimized sgRNA design to maximize activity and minimize off-target effects of CRISPR-Cas9. Doench JG, Fusi N, Sullender M, Hegde M, Vaimberg EW, Donovan KF, Smith I, Tothova Z, Wilen C, Orchard R, Virgin HW, Listgarten J, Root DE. Nat Biotechnol. 2016 Jan 18. doi: 10.1038/nbt.3437. PubMed 26780180.
Backbone
  Vector backbone: lentiGuide-Puro
  Backbone manufacturer: Zhang Lab (Addgene plasmid # 52963)
  Vector type: Mammalian Expression, Lentiviral, CRISPR
  Selectable markers: Puromycin
Growth in bacteria
  Bacterial resistance: Ampicillin, 100 μg/mL
  Growth temperature: 37°C
  Growth strain: DH5alpha
  Copy number: High Copy
Gene/Insert
  Gene/Insert name: AK2 (alt names: AK2; NM_001199199.1)
  gRNA/shRNA sequence: GTGAGGCAGGCAGAAATGGT
  Species: H. sapiens (human)
  Entrez Gene: AK2 (a.k.a. ADK2)
  Promoter: hU6
  Cloning method: Unknown
  Sequencing primers: 5′ U6-F; 3′ pS2-R
Terms and licenses: Academic/Nonprofit Terms; Industry Terms: Not Available to Industry
Depositor comments: The gRNA was designed to target the following Genbank reference sequence(s): NM_001199199.1,NM_001625.3,NM_013411.4. Note that this plasmid does NOT contain Cas9. It should be used in conjunction with lentiCas9-Blast (Addgene #52962) or otherwise with cell lines already expressing Cas9. Browse the full kinome gRNA library at http://www.addgene.org/pooled-library/broadgpp-human-kinome/ or visit http://www.broadinstitute.org/rnai/public/ for detailed protocols and information.
How to cite: AK2 gRNA (BRDN0001146723) was a gift from John Doench & David Root (Addgene plasmid # 76580 ; http://n2t.net/addgene:76580 ; RRID:Addgene_76580)
