[The description below was written by a language model from this plasmid's Addgene catalogue record and pLannotate feature annotations shown in this document.]
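Description:
AK2 gRNA (BRDN0001146723) is a third-generation lentiviral guide RNA plasmid built on the lentiGuide-Puro backbone and designed to target human AK2 (adenylate kinase 2, also called ADK2) for CRISPR-Cas9 editing. It is maintained in E. coli through a high-copy ColE1/pUC-type origin with ampicillin selection (β-lactamase). The backbone also carries an f1 origin, an SV40 origin and poly(A) signal, and remnants of lac, T7 and T3 cloning-vector elements.

The lentiviral portion begins with an RSV promoter fused to a truncated HIV-1 5' LTR, which drives Tat-independent production of the viral genomic RNA. This is followed by the Ψ packaging signal with a partial gag sequence, the Rev response element for nuclear export of the unspliced transcript, and a cPPT/CTS. It ends in a ΔU3 self-inactivating 3' LTR. Between the LTRs are two expression units. A human U6 RNA polymerase III promoter transcribes the AK2-specific spacer joined to the Streptococcus pyogenes Cas9 gRNA scaffold. An EF-1α core promoter with its intron A drives puromycin N-acetyltransferase, followed by a WPRE that enhances transcript expression, so transduced mammalian cells can be selected with puromycin.

The plasmid does not encode Cas9. According to the depositor, it should be paired with a separate Cas9 lentiviral vector such as lentiCas9-Blast, or used in cells that already express Cas9. The guide was designed against several AK2 reference transcripts and belongs to a human kinome gRNA collection associated with work on optimized sgRNA design for higher activity and fewer off-target effects. Its typical use is knockout of AK2 in human cells.
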