Features (pLannotate 1.2.2; 29 found; start..end, strand, type, name):
     14..80      +  CDS            small t antigen (fragment): SV40 (simian virus 40) small t antigen
    106..317     +  promoter       EF-1α core promoter: core promoter for human elongation factor EF-1α
    318..1256    +  intron         EF-1α intron A: intron upstream of the start codon of human EF-1α
   1278..1877    +  CDS            PuroR (fragment): puromycin N-acetyltransferase; pac from Streptomyces; confers resistance to puromycin
   1893..2481    +  misc_feature   WPRE: woodchuck hepatitis virus posttranscriptional regulatory element
   2532..2551    +  misc_feature   cPPT/CTS (fragment): central polypurine tract and central termination sequence of HIV-1
   2553..2786    +  LTR            3' LTR (ΔU3): self-inactivating 3' long terminal repeat (LTR) from HIV-1
   2864..2985    +  polyA_signal   SV40 poly(A) signal: SV40 polyadenylation signal
   3025..3160    +  rep_origin     SV40 ori: SV40 origin of replication
   3181..3199    -  promoter       T7 promoter: promoter for bacteriophage T7 RNA polymerase
   3207..3362    +  CDS            lacZα (fragment): LacZα fragment of β-galactosidase; lacZ fragment
   3367..3795    +  rep_origin     f1 ori (sequence partly withheld): f1 bacteriophage origin of replication; arrow indicates direction of (+) strand synthesis
   3848..3952    +  promoter       AmpR promoter: bla
   3953..4813    +  CDS            AmpR: β-lactamase; bla; confers resistance to ampicillin, carbenicillin, and related antibiotics
   4984..5572    +  rep_origin     ori: high-copy-number ColE1/pMB1/pBR322/pUC origin of replication
   5755..5847    +  CDS            lacI (fragment): lac repressor; lacI; The lac repressor binds to the lac operator to inhibit transcription in E. coli. This inhibition can be relieved by adding lactose or isopropyl-β-D-thiogalactopyranoside (IPTG).
   5860..5881    +  protein_bind   CAP binding site: CAP binding activates transcription in the presence of cAMP. E. coli catabolite activator protein
   5896..5926    +  promoter       lac promoter: promoter for the E. coli lac operon
   5934..5950    +  protein_bind   lac operator: The lac repressor binds to the lac operator to inhibit transcription in E. coli. This inhibition can be relieved by adding lactose or isopropyl-β-D-thiogalactopyranoside (IPTG). lac repressor encoded by lacI
   5995..6013    +  promoter       T3 promoter: promoter for bacteriophage T3 RNA polymerase
   6041..6267    +  promoter       RSV promoter: Rous sarcoma virus enhancer/promoter
   6268..6448    +  LTR            5' LTR (truncated): truncated 5' long terminal repeat (LTR) from HIV-1
   6495..6620    +  misc_feature   HIV-1 Ψ: packaging signal of human immunodeficiency virus type 1
   6604..6967    +  CDS            HIV-1 gag (fragment): gag protein from human immunodeficiency virus 1; gag
   7113..7346    +  misc_feature   RRE: The Rev response element (RRE) of HIV-1 allows for Rev-dependent mRNA export from the nucleus to the cytoplasm.
   7723..7749    +  CDS            Rev (fragment): human immunodeficiency virus 1 (HIV-1) Rev protein; rev; enhances nuclear export of unspliced and incompletely spliced viral mRNAs
   7753..7993    +  promoter       U6 promoter: RNA polymerase III promoter for human U6 snRNA
   8023..8098    +  misc_RNA       gRNA scaffold: guide RNA scaffold for the Streptococcus pyogenes CRISPR/Cas9 system
   8154..8271    +  misc_feature   cPPT/CTS: central polypurine tract and central termination sequence of HIV-1
>Addgene plasmid #76580 | AK2 gRNA (BRDN0001146723) | addgene full sequence | sequence record 186108 | Addgene Assembled Sequence
CCCGGGTGCAAAGATGGATAAAGTTTTAAACAGAGAGGAATCTTTGCAGCTAATGGACCTTCTAGGTCTT
GAAAGGAGTGGGAATTGGCTCCGGTGCCCGTCAGTGGGCAGAGCGCACATCGCCCACAGTCCCCGAGAAG
TTGGGGGGAGGGGTCGGCAATTGATCCGGTGCCTAGAGAAGGTGGCGCGGGGTAAACTGGGAAAGTGATG
TCGTGTACTGGCTCCGCCTTTTTCCCGAGGGTGGGGGAGAACCGTATATAAGTGCAGTAGTCGCCGTGAA
CGTTCTTTTTCGCAACGGGTTTGCCGCCAGAACACAGGTAAGTGCCGTGTGTGGTTCCCGCGGGCCTGGC
CTCTTTACGGGTTATGGCCCTTGCGTGCCTTGAATTACTTCCACCTGGCTGCAGTACGTGATTCTTGATC
CCGAGCTTCGGGTTGGAAGTGGGTGGGAGAGTTCGAGGCCTTGCGCTTAAGGAGCCCCTTCGCCTCGTGC
TTGAGTTGAGGCCTGGCCTGGGCGCTGGGGCCGCCGCGTGCGAATCTGGTGGCACCTTCGCGCCTGTCTC
GCTGCTTTCGATAAGTCTCTAGCCATTTAAAATTTTTGATGACCTGCTGCGACGCTTTTTTTCTGGCAAG
ATAGTCTTGTAAATGCGGGCCAAGATCTGCACACTGGTATTTCGGTTTTTGGGGCCGCGGGCGGCGACGG
GGCCCGTGCGTCCCAGCGCACATGTTCGGCGAGGCGGGGCCTGCGAGCGCGGCCACCGAGAATCGGACGG
GGGTAGTCTCAAGCTGGCCGGCCTGCTCTGGTGCCTGGCCTCGCGCCGCCGTGTATCGCCCCGCCCTGGG
CGGCAAGGCTGGCCCGGTCGGCACCAGTTGCGTGAGCGGAAAGATGGCCGCTTCCCGGCCCTGCTGCAGG
GAGCTCAAAATGGAGGACGCGGCGCTCGGGAGAGCGGGCGGGTGAGTCACCCACACAAAGGAAAAGGGCC
TTTCCGTCCTCAGCCGTCGCTTCATGTGACTCCACGGAGTACCGGGCGCCGTCCAGGCACCTCGATTAGT
TCTCGAGCTTTTGGAGTACGTCGTCTTTAGGTTGGGGGGAGGGGTTTTATGCGATGGAGTTTCCCCACAC
TGAGTGGGTGGAGACTGAAGTTAGGCCAGCTTGGCACTTGATGTAATTCTCCTTGGAATTTGCCCTTTTT
GAGTTTGGATCTTGGTTCATTCTCAAGCCTCAGACAGTGGTTCAAAGTTTTTTTCTTCCATTTCAGGTGT
CGTGACGTACGGCCACCATGACCGAGTACAAGCCCACGGTGCGCCTCGCCACCCGCGACGACGTCCCCAG
GGCCGTACGCACCCTCGCCGCCGCGTTCGCCGACTACCCCGCCACGCGCCACACCGTCGATCCGGACCGC
CACATCGAGCGGGTCACCGAGCTGCAAGAACTCTTCCTCACGCGCGTCGGGCTCGACATCGGCAAGGTGT
GGGTCGCGGACGACGGCGCCGCCGTGGCGGTCTGGACCACGCCGGAGAGCGTCGAAGCGGGGGCGGTGTT
CGCCGAGATCGGCCCGCGCATGGCCGAGTTGAGCGGTTCCCGGCTGGCCGCGCAGCAACAGATGGAAGGC
CTCCTGGCGCCGCACCGGCCCAAGGAGCCCGCGTGGTTCCTGGCCACCGTCGGAGTCTCGCCCGACCACC
AGGGCAAGGGTCTGGGCAGCGCCGTCGTGCTCCCCGGAGTGGAGGCGGCCGAGCGCGCCGGGGTGCCCGC
CTTCCTGGAGACCTCCGCGCCCCGCAACCTCCCCTTCTACGAGCGGCTCGGCTTCACCGTCACCGCCGAC
GTCGAGGTGCCCGAAGGACCGCGCACCTGGTGCATGACCCGCAAGCCCGGTGCCTGAACGCGTTAAGTCG
ACAATCAACCTCTGGATTACAAAATTTGTGAAAGATTGACTGGTATTCTTAACTATGTTGCTCCTTTTAC
GCTATGTGGATACGCTGCTTTAATGCCTTTGTATCATGCTATTGCTTCCCGTATGGCTTTCATTTTCTCC
TCCTTGTATAAATCCTGGTTGCTGTCTCTTTATGAGGAGTTGTGGCCCGTTGTCAGGCAACGTGGCGTGG
TGTGCACTGTGTTTGCTGACGCAACCCCCACTGGTTGGGGCATTGCCACCACCTGTCAGCTCCTTTCCGG
GACTTTCGCTTTCCCCCTCCCTATTGCCACGGCGGAACTCATCGCCGCCTGCCTTGCCCGCTGCTGGACA
GGGGCTCGGCTGTTGGGCACTGACAATTCCGTGGTGTTGTCGGGGAAATCATCGTCCTTTCCTTGGCTGC
TCGCCTGTGTTGCCACCTGGATTCTGCGCGGGACGTCCTTCTGCTACGTCCCTTCGGCCCTCAATCCAGC
GGACCTTCCTTCCCGCGGCCTGCTGCCGGCTCTGCGGCCTCTTCCGCGTCTTCGCCTTCGCCCTCAGACG
AGTCGGATCTCCCTTTGGGCCGCCTCCCCGCGTCGACTTTAAGACCAATGACTTACAAGGCAGCTGTAGA
TCTTAGCCACTTTTTAAAAGAAAAGGGGGGACTGGAAGGGCTAATTCACTCCCAACGAAGACAAGATCTG
CTTTTTGCTTGTACTGGGTCTCTCTGGTTAGACCAGATCTGAGCCTGGGAGCTCTCTGGCTAACTAGGGA
ACCCACTGCTTAAGCCTCAATAAAGCTTGCCTTGAGTGCTTCAAGTAGTGTGTGCCCGTCTGTTGTGTGA
CTCTGGTAACTAGAGATCCCTCAGACCCTTTTAGTCAGTGTGGAAAATCTCTAGCAGTACGTATAGTAGT
TCATGTCATCTTATTATTCAGTATTTATAACTTGCAAAGAAATGAATATCAGAGAGTGAGAGGAACTTGT
TTATTGCAGCTTATAATGGTTACAAATAAAGCAATAGCATCACAAATTTCACAAATAAAGCATTTTTTTC
ACTGCATTCTAGTTGTGGTTTGTCCAAACTCATCAATGTATCTTATCATGTCTGGCTCTAGCTATCCCGC
CCCTAACTCCGCCCATCCCGCCCCTAACTCCGCCCAGTTCCGCCCATTCTCCGCCCCATGGCTGACTAAT
TTTTTTTATTTATGCAGAGGCCGAGGCCGCCTCGGCCTCTGAGCTATTCCAGAAGTAGTGAGGAGGCTTT
TTTGGAGGCCTAGGGACGTACCCAATTCGCCCTATAGTGAGTCGTATTACGCGCGCTCACTGGCCGTCGT
TTTACAACGTCGTGACTGGGAAAACCCTGGCGTTACCCAACTTAATCGCCTTGCAGCACATCCCCCTTTC
GCCAGCTGGCGTAATAGCGAAGAGGCCCGCACCGATCGCCCTTCCCAACAGTTGCGCAGCCTGAATGGCG
AATGGG
[124 nt withheld, positions 3367-3490]
C
[91 nt withheld, positions 3492-3582]
A
[49 nt withheld, positions 3584-3632]
CCTTTGACGTTGGAGTCCACGTTCTTT
[37 nt withheld, positions 3660-3696]
ACCCTATCTCGGTCTATTCTTTTGATTTATAAGGGATTTTGCCGATTTCGGCCTATTGGTTAAAAAATGA
GCTGATTTAACAAAAATTTAACGCGAATTTTAACAAAATATTAACGCTTACAATTTAGGTGGCACTTTTC
GGGGAAATGTGCGCGGAACCCCTATTTGTTTATTTTTCTAAATACATTCAAATATGTATCCGCTCATGAG
ACAATAACCCTGATAAATGCTTCAATAATATTGAAAAAGGAAGAGTATGAGTATTCAACATTTCCGTGTC
GCCCTTATTCCCTTTTTTGCGGCATTTTGCCTTCCTGTTTTTGCTCACCCAGAAACGCTGGTGAAAGTAA
AAGATGCTGAAGATCAGTTGGGTGCACGAGTGGGTTACATCGAACTGGATCTCAACAGCGGTAAGATCCT
TGAGAGTTTTCGCCCCGAAGAACGTTTTCCAATGATGAGCACTTTTAAAGTTCTGCTATGTGGCGCGGTA
TTATCCCGTATTGACGCCGGGCAAGAGCAACTCGGTCGCCGCATACACTATTCTCAGAATGACTTGGTTG
AGTACTCACCAGTCACAGAAAAGCATCTTACGGATGGCATGACAGTAAGAGAATTATGCAGTGCTGCCAT
AACCATGAGTGATAACACTGCGGCCAACTTACTTCTGACAACGATCGGAGGACCGAAGGAGCTAACCGCT
TTTTTGCACAACATGGGGGATCATGTAACTCGCCTTGATCGTTGGGAACCGGAGCTGAATGAAGCCATAC
CAAACGACGAGCGTGACACCACGATGCCTGTAGCAATGGCAACAACGTTGCGCAAACTATTAACTGGCGA
ACTACTTACTCTAGCTTCCCGGCAACAATTAATAGACTGGATGGAGGCGGATAAAGTTGCAGGACCACTT
CTGCGCTCGGCCCTTCCGGCTGGCTGGTTTATTGCTGATAAATCTGGAGCCGGTGAGCGTGGGTCTCGCG
GTATCATTGCAGCACTGGGGCCAGATGGTAAGCCCTCCCGTATCGTAGTTATCTACACGACGGGGAGTCA
GGCAACTATGGATGAACGAAATAGACAGATCGCTGAGATAGGTGCCTCACTGATTAAGCATTGGTAACTG
TCAGACCAAGTTTACTCATATATACTTTAGATTGATTTAAAACTTCATTTTTAATTTAAAAGGATCTAGG
TGAAGATCCTTTTTGATAATCTCATGACCAAAATCCCTTAACGTGAGTTTTCGTTCCACTGAGCGTCAGA
CCCCGTAGAAAAGATCAAAGGATCTTCTTGAGATCCTTTTTTTCTGCGCGTAATCTGCTGCTTGCAAACA
AAAAAACCACCGCTACCAGCGGTGGTTTGTTTGCCGGATCAAGAGCTACCAACTCTTTTTCCGAAGGTAA
CTGGCTTCAGCAGAGCGCAGATACCAAATACTGTTCTTCTAGTGTAGCCGTAGTTAGGCCACCACTTCAA
GAACTCTGTAGCACCGCCTACATACCTCGCTCTGCTAATCCTGTTACCAGTGGCTGCTGCCAGTGGCGAT
AAGTCGTGTCTTACCGGGTTGGACTCAAGACGATAGTTACCGGATAAGGCGCAGCGGTCGGGCTGAACGG
GGGGTTCGTGCACACAGCCCAGCTTGGAGCGAACGACCTACACCGAACTGAGATACCTACAGCGTGAGCT
ATGAGAAAGCGCCACGCTTCCCGAAGGGAGAAAGGCGGACAGGTATCCGGTAAGCGGCAGGGTCGGAACA
GGAGAGCGCACGAGGGAGCTTCCAGGGGGAAACGCCTGGTATCTTTATAGTCCTGTCGGGTTTCGCCACC
TCTGACTTGAGCGTCGATTTTTGTGATGCTCGTCAGGGGGGCGGAGCCTATGGAAAAACGCCAGCAACGC
GGCCTTTTTACGGTTCCTGGCCTTTTGCTGGCCTTTTGCTCACATGTTCTTTCCTGCGTTATCCCCTGAT
TCTGTGGATAACCGTATTACCGCCTTTGAGTGAGCTGATACCGCTCGCCGCAGCCGAACGACCGAGCGCA
GCGAGTCAGTGAGCGAGGAAGCGGAAGAGCGCCCAATACGCAAACCGCCTCTCCCCGCGCGTTGGCCGAT
TCATTAATGCAGCTGGCACGACAGGTTTCCCGACTGGAAAGCGGGCAGTGAGCGCAACGCAATTAATGTG
AGTTAGCTCACTCATTAGGCACCCCAGGCTTTACACTTTATGCTTCCGGCTCGTATGTTGTGTGGAATTG
TGAGCGGATAACAATTTCACACAGGAAACAGCTATGACCATGATTACGCCAAGCGCGCAATTAACCCTCA
CTAAAGGGAACAAAAGCTGGAGCTGCAAGCTTAATGTAGTCTTATGCAATACTCTTGTAGTCTTGCAACA
TGGTAACGATGAGTTAGCAACATGCCTTACAAGGAGAGAAAAAGCACCGTGCATGCCGATTGGTGGAAGT
AAGGTGGTACGATCGTGCCTTATTAGGAAGGCAACAGACGGGTCTGACATGGATTGGACGAACCACTGAA
TTGCCGCATTGCAGAGATATTGTATTTAAGTGCCTAGCTCGATACATAAACGGGTCTCTCTGGTTAGACC
AGATCTGAGCCTGGGAGCTCTCTGGCTAACTAGGGAACCCACTGCTTAAGCCTCAATAAAGCTTGCCTTG
AGTGCTTCAAGTAGTGTGTGCCCGTCTGTTGTGTGACTCTGGTAACTAGAGATCCCTCAGACCCTTTTAG
TCAGTGTGGAAAATCTCTAGCAGTGGCGCCCGAACAGGGACTTGAAAGCGAAAGGGAAACCAGAGGAGCT
CTCTCGACGCAGGACTCGGCTTGCTGAAGCGCGCACGGCAAGAGGCGAGGGGCGGCGACTGGTGAGTACG
CCAAAAATTTTGACTAGCGGAGGCTAGAAGGAGAGAGATGGGTGCGAGAGCGTCAGTATTAAGCGGGGGA
GAATTAGATCGCGATGGGAAAAAATTCGGTTAAGGCCAGGGGGAAAGAAAAAATATAAATTAAAACATAT
AGTATGGGCAAGCAGGGAGCTAGAACGATTCGCAGTTAATCCTGGCCTGTTAGAAACATCAGAAGGCTGT
AGACAAATACTGGGACAGCTACAACCATCCCTTCAGACAGGATCAGAAGAACTTAGATCATTATATAATA
CAGTAGCAACCCTCTATTGTGTGCATCAAAGGATAGAGATAAAAGACACCAAGGAAGCTTTAGACAAGAT
AGAGGAAGAGCAAAACAAAAGTAAGACCACCGCACAGCAAGCGGCCGCTGATCTTCAGACCTGGAGGAGG
AGATATGAGGGACAATTGGAGAAGTGAATTATATAAATATAAAGTAGTAAAAATTGAACCATTAGGAGTA
GCACCCACCAAGGCAAAGAGAAGAGTGGTGCAGAGAGAAAAAAGAGCAGTGGGAATAGGAGCTTTGTTCC
TTGGGTTCTTGGGAGCAGCAGGAAGCACTATGGGCGCAGCGTCAATGACGCTGACGGTACAGGCCAGACA
ATTATTGTCTGGTATAGTGCAGCAGCAGAACAATTTGCTGAGGGCTATTGAGGCGCAACAGCATCTGTTG
CAACTCACAGTCTGGGGCATCAAGCAGCTCCAGGCAAGAATCCTGGCTGTGGAAAGATACCTAAAGGATC
AACAGCTCCTGGGGATTTGGGGTTGCTCTGGAAAACTCATTTGCACCACTGCTGTGCCTTGGAATGCTAG
TTGGAGTAATAAATCTCTGGAACAGATTTGGAATCACACGACCTGGATGGAGTGGGACAGAGAAATTAAC
AATTACACAAGCTTAATACACTCCTTAATTGAAGAATCGCAAAACCAGCAAGAAAAGAATGAACAAGAAT
TATTGGAATTAGATAAATGGGCAAGTTTGTGGAATTGGTTTAACATAACAAATTGGCTGTGGTATATAAA
ATTATTCATAATGATAGTAGGAGGCTTGGTAGGTTTAAGAATAGTTTTTGCTGTACTTTCTATAGTGAAT
AGAGTTAGGCAGGGATATTCACCATTATCGTTTCAGACCCACCTCCCAACCCCGAGGGGACCCAGAGAGG
GCCTATTTCCCATGATTCCTTCATATTTGCATATACGATACAAGGCTGTTAGAGAGATAATTAGAATTAA
TTTGACTGTAAACACAAAGATATTAGTACAAAATACGTGACGTAGAAAGTAATAATTTCTTGGGTAGTTT
GCAGTTTTAAAATTATGTTTTAAAATGGACTATCATATGCTTACCGTAACTTGAAAGTATTTCGATTTCT
TGGCTTTATATATCTTGTGGAAAGGACGAAACACCGGTGAGGCAGGCAGAAATGGTGTTTTAGAGCTAGA
AATAGCAAGTTAAAATAAGGCTAGTCCGTTATCAACTTGAAAAAGTGGCACCGAGTCGGTGCTTTTTTAA
GCTTGGCGTAACTAGATCTTGAGACAAATGGCAGTATTCATCCACAATTTTAAAAGAAAAGGGGGGATTG
GGGGGTACAGTGCAGGGGAAAGAATAGTAGACATAATAGCAACAGACATACAAACTAAAGAATTACAAAA
ACAAATTACAAAAATTCAAAATTTTCGGGTTTATTACAGGGACAGCAGAGATCCACTTTGGCGCCGGCTC
GAGGGGG
