>Addgene plasmid #76580 | AK2 gRNA (BRDN0001146723) | depositor partial sequence | sequence record 144040 | Target Sequence
GTGAGGCAGGCAGAAATGGT
