>Addgene plasmid #76580 | AK2 gRNA (BRDN0001146723) | addgene partial sequence | sequence record 186107 | hU6-F
AGAAAGTAATAATTTCTTGGGTAGTTTGCAGTTTTAAAATTATGTTTTAAAATGGACTATCATATGCTTA
CCGTAACTTGAAAGTATTTCGATTTCTTGGCTTTATATATCTTGTGGAAAGGACGAAACACCGGTGAGGC
AGGCAGAAATGGTGTTTTAGAGCTAGAAATAGCAAGTTAAAATAAGGCTAGTCCGTTATCAACTTGAAAA
AGTGGCACCGAGTCGGTGCTTTTTTAAGCTTGGCGTAACTAGATCTTGAGACAAATGGCAGTATTCATCC
ACAATTTTAAAAGAAAAGGGGGGATTGGGGGGTACAGTGCAGGGGAAAGAATAGTAGACATAATAGCAAC
AGACATACAAACTAAAGAATTACAAAAACAAATTACAAAAATTCAAAATTTTCGGGTTTATTACAGGGAC
AGCAGAGATCCACTTTGGCGCCGGCTCGAGGGGGCCCGGGTGCAAAGATGGATAAAGTTTTAAACAGAGA
GGAATCTTTGCAGCTAATGGACCTTCTAGGTCTTGAAAGGAGTGGGAATTGGCTCCGGTGCCCGTCAGTG
GGCAGAGCGC
